Addgene plasmid #113658: pET-51b(+)_NAD-Snifit
Purpose: Plasmid encoding the bacterial expression of the FRET semi-synthetic biosensor measuring NAD+ concentration
Depositing lab: Kai Johnsson. Depositing organization: Max Planck Institute for Medical Research. Publication: Semisynthetic biosensors for mapping cellular concentrations of nicotinamide adenine dinucleotides. Sallin O, Reymond L, Gondrand C, Raith F, Koch B, Johnsson K. eLife. 2018 May 29;7. pii: 32638. doi: 10.7554/eLife.32638. PubMed 29809136.
Backbone
  Vector backbone: pET51-b(+)
  Backbone manufacturer: Novagen
  Backbone size w/o insert (bp): 5218
  Total vector size (bp): 7537
  Vector type: Bacterial Expression
Growth in bacteria
  Bacterial resistance: Ampicillin, 100 μg/mL
  Growth temperature: 37°C
  Growth strain: DH5alpha
  Copy number: Low Copy
Gene/Insert
  Gene/Insert name: NAD-Snifit (alt name: hSPR(D41W42)-HaloTag7-Pro30-SNAPtag)
  Species: Synthetic
  Insert size (bp): 2475
  Promoter: T7
  Cloning method: Gibson Cloning
  Sequencing primers: 5′ T7; 3′ pET-RP
Terms and licenses: Academic/Nonprofit Terms; Industry Terms: Not Available to Industry
How to cite: pET-51b(+)_NAD-Snifit was a gift from Kai Johnsson (Addgene plasmid # 113658 ; http://n2t.net/addgene:113658 ; RRID:Addgene_113658)
