[The description below was written by a language model from this plasmid's Addgene catalogue record and pLannotate feature annotations shown in this document.]
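Description:
pET-51b(+)_NAD-Snifit is a bacterial expression plasmid of about 7.5 kb built on the Novagen pET-51b(+) backbone. It produces the protein part of a semisynthetic FRET biosensor for NAD+ in E. coli. The backbone carries a ColE1/pBR322-type origin together with the rop gene and bom region, which fits the low copy number listed in the record. It also has an f1 origin and a β-lactamase gene for ampicillin selection. Expression is driven by a T7 promoter followed by a lac operator and the T7 gene 10 ribosome binding site, and it ends at a T7 terminator. A plasmid-borne lacI gene supplies the repressor, so transcription requires a host that provides T7 RNA polymerase and is induced with IPTG.

The synthetic insert of roughly 2.5 kb, assembled by Gibson cloning, encodes one fusion protein. An N-terminal Strep-Tag II is followed by human sepiapterin reductase (SPR), recorded as a D41W42 variant, then HaloTag7, a 30-proline linker and SNAP-tag. The annotation software labels SNAP-tag as an MGMT fragment because it is derived from that human DNA repair protein. A short match to a T7 gene 10B solubility tag just before the terminator is probably an incidental hit. HaloTag and SNAP-tag are self-labelling domains that react covalently with chloroalkane and benzylguanine derivatives respectively. This lets the purified protein be loaded with two synthetic molecules that form the FRET pair, with SPR acting as the cofactor-sensing module. The record does not describe the labelling substrates or the sensing mechanism in detail.

The two sequence records differ by three nucleotides in length, arising in the bom region, but their feature annotations are otherwise identical.
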