Features (pLannotate 1.2.2; 21 found; start..end, strand, type, name):
     12..467     +  rep_origin     f1 ori (sequence partly withheld): f1 bacteriophage origin of replication; arrow indicates direction of (+) strand synthesis
    582..1442    -  CDS            AmpR: β-lactamase; bla; confers resistance to ampicillin, carbenicillin, and related antibiotics
   1443..1535    -  promoter       AmpR promoter: bla
   1616..2204    +  rep_origin     ori: high-copy-number ColE1/pMB1/pBR322/pUC origin of replication
   2390..2529    -  misc_feature   bom: basis of mobility region from pBR322
   2631..2822    -  CDS            rop: Rop protein, which maintains plasmids at low copy number; rop
   2839..3219    +  CDS            YPB1_ECOLX: Protein predicted: Swiss-Prot protein existence level 4. From Escherichia coli.
   3281..3345    -  CDS            TcR (fragment): tetracycline efflux protein; tet; confers resistance to tetracycline
   3360..3381    -  protein_bind   CAP binding site: CAP binding activates transcription in the presence of cAMP. E. coli catabolite activator protein
   3394..4476    -  CDS            lacI: lac repressor; lacI; The lac repressor binds to the lac operator to inhibit transcription in E. coli. This inhibition can be relieved by adding lactose or isopropyl-β-D-thiogalactopyranoside (IPTG).
   4477..4554    -  promoter       lacI promoter: lacI
   4562..4841    -  CDS            TcR (fragment): tetracycline efflux protein; tet; confers resistance to tetracycline
   4867..4885    +  promoter       T7 promoter: promoter for bacteriophage T7 RNA polymerase
   4886..4910    +  protein_bind   lac operator: The lac repressor binds to the lac operator to inhibit transcription in E. coli. This inhibition can be relieved by adding lactose or isopropyl-β-D-thiogalactopyranoside (IPTG). lac repressor encoded by lacI
   4925..4947    +  RBS            RBS: efficient ribosome binding site from bacteriophage T7 gene 10 (Olins and Rangwala, 1989)
   4963..4986    +  CDS            Strep-Tag II: peptide that binds Strep-Tactin®, an engineered form of streptavidin
   5017..5799    +  CDS            SPR: SPRE_HUMAN - Experimental evidence at protein level: Swiss-Prot protein existence level 1. Catalyzes the final one or two reductions in tetra- hydrobiopterin biosynthesis to form 5,6,7,8-tetrahydrobiopterin. From Homo sapiens (Human).
   5812..6695    +  CDS            HaloTag® (fragment): modified bacterial dehalogenase that forms covalent bonds with chloroalkane derivatives
   6820..7383    +  CDS            MGMT (fragment): MGMT_HUMAN - Experimental evidence at protein level: Swiss-Prot protein existence level 1. Involved in the cellular defense against the biological effects of O6-methylguanine (O6-MeG) and O4-methylthymine (O4-MeT) in DNA. Repairs the methylated nucleobase in DNA by stoichiometrically transferring the methyl group to a cysteine residue in the enzyme. This is a suicide reaction: the enzyme is irreversibly inactivated. From Homo sapiens (Human).
   7437..7454    +  CDS            SET1 (fragment): solubility-enhancement tag derived from T7 phage gene 10B
   7462..7509    +  terminator     T7 terminator: transcription terminator for bacteriophage T7 RNA polymerase
>Addgene plasmid #113658 | pET-51b(+)_NAD-Snifit | addgene full sequence | sequence record 222215 | Addgene NGS Result
TGGCGAATGGG
[124 nt withheld, positions 12-135]
C
[91 nt withheld, positions 137-227]
A
[49 nt withheld, positions 229-277]
CCTTTGACGTTGGAGTCCACGTTCTTT
[37 nt withheld, positions 305-341]
ACCCTATCTCGGTCTATTCTTTTGATTTATAAGGGATTTTGCCGATTTCGGCCTATTGGTTAAAAAATGA
GCTGATTTAACAAAAATTTAACGCGAATTTTAACAAAATATTAACGTTTACAATTTCTGGCGGCACGATG
GCATGAGATTATCAAAAAGGATCTTCACCTAGATCCTTTTAAATTAAAAATGAAGTTTTAAATCAATCTA
AAGTATATATGAGTAAACTTGGTCTGACAGTTACCAATGCTTAATCAGTGAGGCACCTATCTCAGCGATC
TGTCTATTTCGTTCATCCATAGTTGCCTGACTCCCCGTCGTGTAGATAACTACGATACGGGAGGGCTTAC
CATCTGGCCCCAGTGCTGCAATGATACCGCGAGACCCACGCTCACCGGCTCCAGATTTATCAGCAATAAA
CCAGCCAGCCGGAAGGGCCGAGCGCAGAAGTGGTCCTGCAACTTTATCCGCCTCCATCCAGTCTATTAAT
TGTTGCCGGGAAGCTAGAGTAAGTAGTTCGCCAGTTAATAGTTTGCGCAACGTTGTTGCCATTGCTACAG
GCATCGTGGTGTCACGCTCGTCGTTTGGTATGGCTTCATTCAGCTCCGGTTCCCAACGATCAAGGCGAGT
TACATGATCCCCCATGTTGTGCAAAAAAGCGGTTAGCTCCTTCGGTCCTCCGATCGTTGTCAGAAGTAAG
TTGGCCGCAGTGTTATCACTCATGGTTATGGCAGCACTGCATAATTCTCTTACTGTCATGCCATCCGTAA
GATGCTTTTCTGTGACTGGTGAGTACTCAACCAAGTCATTCTGAGAATAGTGTATGCGGCGACCGAGTTG
CTCTTGCCCGGCGTCAATACGGGATAATACCGCGCCACATAGCAGAACTTTAAAAGTGCTCATCATTGGA
AAACGTTCTTCGGGGCGAAAACTCTCAAGGATCTTACCGCTGTTGAGATCCAGTTCGATGTAACCCACTC
GTGCACCCAACTGATCTTCAGCATCTTTTACTTTCACCAGCGTTTCTGGGTGAGCAAAAACAGGAAGGCA
AAATGCCGCAAAAAAGGGAATAAGGGCGACACGGAAATGTTGAATACTCATACTCTTCCTTTTTCAATCA
TGATTGAAGCATTTATCAGGGTTATTGTCTCATGAGCGGATACATATTTGAATGTATTTAGAAAAATAAA
CAAATAGGTCATGACCAAAATCCCTTAACGTGAGTTTTCGTTCCACTGAGCGTCAGACCCCGTAGAAAAG
ATCAAAGGATCTTCTTGAGATCCTTTTTTTCTGCGCGTAATCTGCTGCTTGCAAACAAAAAAACCACCGC
TACCAGCGGTGGTTTGTTTGCCGGATCAAGAGCTACCAACTCTTTTTCCGAAGGTAACTGGCTTCAGCAG
AGCGCAGATACCAAATACTGTCCTTCTAGTGTAGCCGTAGTTAGGCCACCACTTCAAGAACTCTGTAGCA
CCGCCTACATACCTCGCTCTGCTAATCCTGTTACCAGTGGCTGCTGCCAGTGGCGATAAGTCGTGTCTTA
CCGGGTTGGACTCAAGACGATAGTTACCGGATAAGGCGCAGCGGTCGGGCTGAACGGGGGGTTCGTGCAC
ACAGCCCAGCTTGGAGCGAACGACCTACACCGAACTGAGATACCTACAGCGTGAGCTATGAGAAAGCGCC
ACGCTTCCCGAAGGGAGAAAGGCGGACAGGTATCCGGTAAGCGGCAGGGTCGGAACAGGAGAGCGCACGA
GGGAGCTTCCAGGGGGAAACGCCTGGTATCTTTATAGTCCTGTCGGGTTTCGCCACCTCTGACTTGAGCG
TCGATTTTTGTGATGCTCGTCAGGGGGGCGGAGCCTATGGAAAAACGCCAGCAACGCGGCCTTTTTACGG
TTCCTGGCCTTTTGCTGGCCTTTTGCTCACATGTTCTTTCCTGCGTTATCCCCTGATTCTGTGGATAACC
GTATTACCGCCTTTGAGTGAGCTGATACCGCTCGCCGCAGCCGAACGACCGAGCGCAGCGAGTCAGTGAG
CGAGGAAGCGGAAGAGCGCCTGATGCGGTATTTTCTCCTTACGCATCTGTGCGGTATTTCACACCGCAAT
GGTGCACTCTCAGTACAATCTGCTCTGATGCCGCATAGTTAAGCCAGTATACACTCCGCTATCGCTACGT
GACTGGGTCATGGCTGCGCCCCGACACCCGCCAACACCCGCTGACGCGCCCTGACGGGCTTGTCTGCTCC
CGGCATCCGCTTACAGACAAGCTGTGACCGTCTCCGGGAGCTGCATGTGTCAGAGGTTTTCACCGTCATC
ACCGAAACGCGCGAGGCAGCTGCGGTAAAGCTCATCAGCGTGGTCGTGAAGCGATTCACAGATGTCTGCC
TGTTCATCCGCGTCCAGCTCGTTGAGTTTCTCCAGAAGCGTTAATGTCTGGCTTCTGATAAAGCGGGCCA
TGTTAAGGGCGGTTTTTTCCTGTTTGGTCACTGATGCCTCCGTGTAAGGGGGATTTCTGTTCATGGGGGT
AATGATACCGATGAAACGAGAGAGGATGCTCACGATACGGGTTACTGATGATGAACATGCCCGGTTACTG
GAACGTTGTGAGGGTAAACAACTGGCGGTATGGATGCGGCGGGACCAGAGAAAAATCACTCAGGGTCAAT
GCCAGCGCTTCGTTAATACAGATGTAGGTGTTCCACAGGGTAGCCAGCAGCATCCTGCGATGCAGATCCG
GAACATAATGGTGCAGGGCGCTGACTTCCGCGTTTCCAGACTTTACGAAACACGGAAACCGAAGACCATT
CATGTTGTTGCTCAGGTCGCAGACGTTTTGCAGCAGCAGTCGCTTCACGTTCGCTCGCGTATCGGTGATT
CATTCTGCTAACCAGTAAGGCAACCCCGCCAGCCTAGCCGGGTCCTCAACGACAGGAGCACGATCATGCT
AGTCATGCCCCGCGCCCACCGGAAGGAGCTGACTGGGTTGAAGGCTCTCAAGGGCATCGGTCGAGATCCC
GGTGCCTAATGAGTGAGCTAACTTACATTAATTGCGTTGCGCTCACTGCCCGCTTTCCAGTCGGGAAACC
TGTCGTGCCAGCTGCATTAATGAATCGGCCAACGCGCGGGGAGAGGCGGTTTGCGTATTGGGCGCCAGGG
TGGTTTTTCTTTTCACCAGTGAGACGGGCAACAGCTGATTGCCCTTCACCGCCTGGCCCTGAGAGAGTTG
CAGCAAGCGGTCCACGCTGGTTTGCCCCAGCAGGCGAAAATCCTGTTTGATGGTGGTTAACGGCGGGATA
TAACATGAGCTGTCTTCGGTATCGTCGTATCCCACTACCGAGATGTCCGCACCAACGCGCAGCCCGGACT
CGGTAATGGCGCGCATTGCGCCCAGCGCCATCTGATCGTTGGCAACCAGCATCGCAGTGGGAACGATGCC
CTCATTCAGCATTTGCATGGTTTGTTGAAAACCGGACATGGCACTCCAGTCGCCTTCCCGTTCCGCTATC
GGCTGAATTTGATTGCGAGTGAGATATTTATGCCAGCCAGCCAGACGCAGACGCGCCGAGACAGAACTTA
ATGGGCCCGCTAACAGCGCGATTTGCTGGTGACCCAATGCGACCAGATGCTCCACGCCCAGTCGCGTACC
GTCTTCATGGGAGAAAATAATACTGTTGATGGGTGTCTGGTCAGAGACATCAAGAAATAACGCCGGAACA
TTAGTGCAGGCAGCTTCCACAGCAATGGCATCCTGGTCATCCAGCGGATAGTTAATGATCAGCCCACTGA
CGCGTTGCGCGAGAAGATTGTGCACCGCCGCTTTACAGGCTTCGACGCCGCTTCGTTCTACCATCGACAC
CACCACGCTGGCACCCAGTTGATCGGCGCGAGATTTAATCGCCGCGACAATTTGCGACGGCGCGTGCAGG
GCCAGACTGGAGGTGGCAACGCCAATCAGCAACGACTGTTTGCCCGCCAGTTGTTGTGCCACGCGGTTGG
GAATGTAATTCAGCTCCGCCATCGCCGCTTCCACTTTTTCCCGCGTTTTCGCAGAAACGTGGCTGGCCTG
GTTCACCACGCGGGAAACGGTCTGATAAGAGACACCGGCATACTCTGCGACATCGTATAACGTTACTGGT
TTCACATTCACCACCCTGAATTGACTCTCTTCCGGGCGCTATCATGCCATACCGCGAAAGGTTTTGCGCC
ATTCGATGGTGTCCGGGATCTCGACGCTCTCCCTTATGCGACTCCTGCATTAGGAAGCAGCCCAGTAGTA
GGTTGAGGCCGTTGAGCACCGCCGCCGCAAGGAATGGTGCATGCAAGGAGATGGCGCCCAACAGTCCCCC
GGCCACGGGGCCTGCCACCATACCCACGCCGAAACAAGCGCTCATGAGCCCGAAGTGGCGAGCCCGATCT
TCCCCATCGGTGATGTCGGCGATATAGGCGCCAGCAACCGCACCTGTGGCGCCGGTGATGCCGGCCACGA
TGCGTCCGGCGTAGAGGATCGAGATCGATCTCGATCCCGCGAAATTAATACGACTCACTATAGGGGAATT
GTGAGCGGATAACAATTCCCCTCTAGAAATAATTTTGTTTAACTTTAAGAAGGAGATATACCATGGCAAG
CTGGAGCCACCCGCAGTTCGAAAAGGGTGCAGATGACGACGACAAGGTACCGCATATGGAGGGCGGGCTG
GGGCGTGCTGTGTGCTTGCTGACCGGGGCCTCCCGCGGCTTCGGCCGGACGCTGGCCCCGCTCCTGGCCT
CGCTGCTGTCGCCCGGCTCCGTGCTTGTCCTTAGCGACTGGAACGACGAGGCACTGCGCCAGCTGGAGGC
CGAGCTGGGCGCCGAGCGGTCTGGCCTGCGCGTGGTGCGGGTGCCCGCCGACCTGGGCGCCGAGGCCGGC
TTGCAGCAGCTGCTCGGCGCCCTGCGCGAGCTCCCCCGGCCCAAGGGGCTGCAGCGACTGCTGCTTATCA
ACAACGCGGGCTCTCTTGGGGATGTGTCCAAAGGCTTCGTGGACCTGAGTGACTCCACTCAAGTGAACAA
CTACTGGGCACTGAACTTGACCTCCATGCTCTGCCTGACTTCCAGCGTCCTGAAGGCCTTCCCGGACAGT
CCTGGCCTCAACAGAACCGTGGTTAACATCTCGTCCCTCTGTGCCCTGCAACCTTTCAAAGGCTGGGCGC
TGTACTGTGCAGGAAAGGCTGCTCGTGATATGCTGTTCCAGGTCCTGGCGCTGGAGGAACCTAATGTGAG
GGTGCTGAACTATGCCCCAGGTCCTCTGGACACAGACATGCAGCAGTTGGCCCGGGAGACCTCCGTGGAC
CCAGACATGCGAAAAGGGCTGCAGGAGCTGAAGGCAAAGGGGAAGCTGGTGGATTGCAAGGTGTCAGCCC
AGAAACTGCTGAGCTTACTGGAAAAGGACGAGTTCAAGTCTGGAGCCCACGTGGACTTCTATGACAAAGA
ATTCGGATCCGAAATCGGTACTGGCTTTCCATTCGACCCCCATTATGTGGAAGTCCTGGGCGAGCGCATG
CACTACGTCGATGTTGGTCCGCGCGATGGCACCCCTGTGCTGTTCCTGCACGGTAACCCGACCTCCTCCT
ACGTGTGGCGCAACATCATCCCGCATGTTGCACCGACCCATCGCTGCATTGCTCCAGACCTGATCGGTAT
GGGCAAATCCGACAAACCAGACCTGGGTTATTTCTTCGACGACCACGTCCGCTTCATGGATGCCTTCATC
GAAGCCCTGGGTCTGGAAGAGGTCGTCCTGGTCATTCACGACTGGGGCTCCGCTCTGGGTTTCCACTGGG
CCAAGCGCAATCCAGAGCGCGTCAAAGGTATTGCATTTATGGAGTTCATCCGCCCTATCCCGACCTGGGA
CGAATGGCCAGAATTTGCCCGCGAGACCTTCCAGGCCTTCCGCACCACCGACGTCGGCCGCAAGCTGATC
ATCGATCAGAACGTTTTTATCGAGGGTACGCTGCCGATGGGTGTCGTCCGCCCGCTGACTGAAGTCGAGA
TGGACCATTACCGCGAGCCGTTCCTGAATCCTGTTGACCGCGAGCCACTGTGGCGCTTCCCAAACGAGCT
GCCAATCGCCGGTGAGCCAGCGAACATCGTCGCGCTGGTCGAAGAATACATGGACTGGCTGCACCAGTCC
CCTGTCCCGAAGCTGCTGTTCTGGGGCACCCCAGGCGTTCTGATCCCACCGGCCGAAGCCGCTCGCCTGG
CCAAAAGCCTGCCTAACTGCAAGGCTGTGGACATCGGCCCGGGTCTGAATCTGCTGCAAGAAGACAACCC
GGACCTGATCGGCAGCGAGATCGCGCGCTGGCTGTCTACTCTGGAGATTTCCGGTAGCGGCCGCCCTCCT
CCTCCGCCACCGCCACCACCGCCGCCGCCGCCACCACCACCTCCTCCGCCTCCTCCACCACCACCGCCAC
CGCCTCCACCACCTGGCGGCCGCTCTCGGTCTCTCGAGATGGATAAAGACTGCGAAATGAAACGCACTAC
CCTGGACAGCCCGCTGGGTAAACTGGAACTGAGCGGTTGCGAGCAGGGCCTGCACGAAATCATTTTCCTG
GGCAAAGGTACGAGCGCTGCGGATGCGGTCGAAGTACCGGCTCCGGCTGCGGTTCTGGGTGGCCCGGAGC
CGCTGATGCAGGCTACCGCATGGCTGAACGCATATTTTCACCAGCCAGAGGCGATTGAAGAGTTCCCTGT
ACCGGCCCTGCATCACCCGGTATTTCAGCAGGAATCCTTTACCCGTCAGGTACTGTGGAAACTGCTGAAA
GTAGTGAAATTCGGCGAGGTGATCTCCTATTCCCATCTGGCGGCGCTGGCTGGCAACCCAGCGGCAACTG
CGGCGGTGAAAACCGCTCTGTCTGGTAATCCGGTGCCAATTCTGATCCCGTGCCACCGTGTGGTTCAGGG
CGACCTGGACGTAGGTGGCTACGAAGGCGGCCTGGCTGTGAAAGAATGGCTGCTGGCGCACGAAGGTCAC
CGTCTGGGTAAACCAGGCCTGGGCGGAGCTCCGGGCTTCTCCTCAATTTCCGCTCATCACCACCATCATC
ACCATCACCACCACTAATTAACCTAGGCTGCTGCCACCGCTGAGCAATAACTAGCATAACCCCTTGGGGC
CTCTAAACGGGTCTTGAGGGGTTTTTTGCTGAAAGGAGGAACTATATCCGGAT
