Features (pLannotate 1.2.2; 21 found; start..end, strand, type, name):
     12..467     +  rep_origin     f1 ori (sequence partly withheld): f1 bacteriophage origin of replication; arrow indicates direction of (+) strand synthesis
    582..1442    -  CDS            AmpR: β-lactamase; bla; confers resistance to ampicillin, carbenicillin, and related antibiotics
   1443..1535    -  promoter       AmpR promoter: bla
   1616..2204    +  rep_origin     ori: high-copy-number ColE1/pMB1/pBR322/pUC origin of replication
   2390..2532    -  misc_feature   bom: basis of mobility region from pBR322
   2634..2825    -  CDS            rop: Rop protein, which maintains plasmids at low copy number; rop
   2842..3222    +  CDS            YPB1_ECOLX: Protein predicted: Swiss-Prot protein existence level 4. From Escherichia coli.
   3284..3348    -  CDS            TcR (fragment): tetracycline efflux protein; tet; confers resistance to tetracycline
   3363..3384    -  protein_bind   CAP binding site: CAP binding activates transcription in the presence of cAMP. E. coli catabolite activator protein
   3397..4479    -  CDS            lacI: lac repressor; lacI; The lac repressor binds to the lac operator to inhibit transcription in E. coli. This inhibition can be relieved by adding lactose or isopropyl-β-D-thiogalactopyranoside (IPTG).
   4480..4557    -  promoter       lacI promoter: lacI
   4565..4844    -  CDS            TcR (fragment): tetracycline efflux protein; tet; confers resistance to tetracycline
   4870..4888    +  promoter       T7 promoter: promoter for bacteriophage T7 RNA polymerase
   4889..4913    +  protein_bind   lac operator: The lac repressor binds to the lac operator to inhibit transcription in E. coli. This inhibition can be relieved by adding lactose or isopropyl-β-D-thiogalactopyranoside (IPTG). lac repressor encoded by lacI
   4928..4950    +  RBS            RBS: efficient ribosome binding site from bacteriophage T7 gene 10 (Olins and Rangwala, 1989)
   4966..4989    +  CDS            Strep-Tag II: peptide that binds Strep-Tactin®, an engineered form of streptavidin
   5020..5802    +  CDS            SPR: SPRE_HUMAN - Experimental evidence at protein level: Swiss-Prot protein existence level 1. Catalyzes the final one or two reductions in tetra- hydrobiopterin biosynthesis to form 5,6,7,8-tetrahydrobiopterin. From Homo sapiens (Human).
   5815..6698    +  CDS            HaloTag® (fragment): modified bacterial dehalogenase that forms covalent bonds with chloroalkane derivatives
   6823..7386    +  CDS            MGMT (fragment): MGMT_HUMAN - Experimental evidence at protein level: Swiss-Prot protein existence level 1. Involved in the cellular defense against the biological effects of O6-methylguanine (O6-MeG) and O4-methylthymine (O4-MeT) in DNA. Repairs the methylated nucleobase in DNA by stoichiometrically transferring the methyl group to a cysteine residue in the enzyme. This is a suicide reaction: the enzyme is irreversibly inactivated. From Homo sapiens (Human).
   7440..7457    +  CDS            SET1 (fragment): solubility-enhancement tag derived from T7 phage gene 10B
   7465..7512    +  terminator     T7 terminator: transcription terminator for bacteriophage T7 RNA polymerase
>Addgene plasmid #113658 | pET-51b(+)_NAD-Snifit | analyzer sequence | sequence record 215092
TGGCGAATGGG
[124 nt withheld, positions 12-135]
C
[91 nt withheld, positions 137-227]
A
[49 nt withheld, positions 229-277]
CCTTTGACGTTGGAGTCCACGTTCTTT
[37 nt withheld, positions 305-341]
ACCCTATCTCGGTCTATTCTTTTGATTTATAAGGGATTTTGCCGATTTCGGCCTATTGGTTAAAAAATGA
GCTGATTTAACAAAAATTTAACGCGAATTTTAACAAAATATTAACGTTTACAATTTCTGGCGGCACGATG
GCATGAGATTATCAAAAAGGATCTTCACCTAGATCCTTTTAAATTAAAAATGAAGTTTTAAATCAATCTA
AAGTATATATGAGTAAACTTGGTCTGACAGTTACCAATGCTTAATCAGTGAGGCACCTATCTCAGCGATC
TGTCTATTTCGTTCATCCATAGTTGCCTGACTCCCCGTCGTGTAGATAACTACGATACGGGAGGGCTTAC
CATCTGGCCCCAGTGCTGCAATGATACCGCGAGACCCACGCTCACCGGCTCCAGATTTATCAGCAATAAA
CCAGCCAGCCGGAAGGGCCGAGCGCAGAAGTGGTCCTGCAACTTTATCCGCCTCCATCCAGTCTATTAAT
TGTTGCCGGGAAGCTAGAGTAAGTAGTTCGCCAGTTAATAGTTTGCGCAACGTTGTTGCCATTGCTACAG
GCATCGTGGTGTCACGCTCGTCGTTTGGTATGGCTTCATTCAGCTCCGGTTCCCAACGATCAAGGCGAGT
TACATGATCCCCCATGTTGTGCAAAAAAGCGGTTAGCTCCTTCGGTCCTCCGATCGTTGTCAGAAGTAAG
TTGGCCGCAGTGTTATCACTCATGGTTATGGCAGCACTGCATAATTCTCTTACTGTCATGCCATCCGTAA
GATGCTTTTCTGTGACTGGTGAGTACTCAACCAAGTCATTCTGAGAATAGTGTATGCGGCGACCGAGTTG
CTCTTGCCCGGCGTCAATACGGGATAATACCGCGCCACATAGCAGAACTTTAAAAGTGCTCATCATTGGA
AAACGTTCTTCGGGGCGAAAACTCTCAAGGATCTTACCGCTGTTGAGATCCAGTTCGATGTAACCCACTC
GTGCACCCAACTGATCTTCAGCATCTTTTACTTTCACCAGCGTTTCTGGGTGAGCAAAAACAGGAAGGCA
AAATGCCGCAAAAAAGGGAATAAGGGCGACACGGAAATGTTGAATACTCATACTCTTCCTTTTTCAATCA
TGATTGAAGCATTTATCAGGGTTATTGTCTCATGAGCGGATACATATTTGAATGTATTTAGAAAAATAAA
CAAATAGGTCATGACCAAAATCCCTTAACGTGAGTTTTCGTTCCACTGAGCGTCAGACCCCGTAGAAAAG
ATCAAAGGATCTTCTTGAGATCCTTTTTTTCTGCGCGTAATCTGCTGCTTGCAAACAAAAAAACCACCGC
TACCAGCGGTGGTTTGTTTGCCGGATCAAGAGCTACCAACTCTTTTTCCGAAGGTAACTGGCTTCAGCAG
AGCGCAGATACCAAATACTGTCCTTCTAGTGTAGCCGTAGTTAGGCCACCACTTCAAGAACTCTGTAGCA
CCGCCTACATACCTCGCTCTGCTAATCCTGTTACCAGTGGCTGCTGCCAGTGGCGATAAGTCGTGTCTTA
CCGGGTTGGACTCAAGACGATAGTTACCGGATAAGGCGCAGCGGTCGGGCTGAACGGGGGGTTCGTGCAC
ACAGCCCAGCTTGGAGCGAACGACCTACACCGAACTGAGATACCTACAGCGTGAGCTATGAGAAAGCGCC
ACGCTTCCCGAAGGGAGAAAGGCGGACAGGTATCCGGTAAGCGGCAGGGTCGGAACAGGAGAGCGCACGA
GGGAGCTTCCAGGGGGAAACGCCTGGTATCTTTATAGTCCTGTCGGGTTTCGCCACCTCTGACTTGAGCG
TCGATTTTTGTGATGCTCGTCAGGGGGGCGGAGCCTATGGAAAAACGCCAGCAACGCGGCCTTTTTACGG
TTCCTGGCCTTTTGCTGGCCTTTTGCTCACATGTTCTTTCCTGCGTTATCCCCTGATTCTGTGGATAACC
GTATTACCGCCTTTGAGTGAGCTGATACCGCTCGCCGCAGCCGAACGACCGAGCGCAGCGAGTCAGTGAG
CGAGGAAGCGGAAGAGCGCCTGATGCGGTATTTTCTCCTTACGCATCTGTGCGGTATTTCACACCGCATA
TATGGTGCACTCTCAGTACAATCTGCTCTGATGCCGCATAGTTAAGCCAGTATACACTCCGCTATCGCTA
CGTGACTGGGTCATGGCTGCGCCCCGACACCCGCCAACACCCGCTGACGCGCCCTGACGGGCTTGTCTGC
TCCCGGCATCCGCTTACAGACAAGCTGTGACCGTCTCCGGGAGCTGCATGTGTCAGAGGTTTTCACCGTC
ATCACCGAAACGCGCGAGGCAGCTGCGGTAAAGCTCATCAGCGTGGTCGTGAAGCGATTCACAGATGTCT
GCCTGTTCATCCGCGTCCAGCTCGTTGAGTTTCTCCAGAAGCGTTAATGTCTGGCTTCTGATAAAGCGGG
CCATGTTAAGGGCGGTTTTTTCCTGTTTGGTCACTGATGCCTCCGTGTAAGGGGGATTTCTGTTCATGGG
GGTAATGATACCGATGAAACGAGAGAGGATGCTCACGATACGGGTTACTGATGATGAACATGCCCGGTTA
CTGGAACGTTGTGAGGGTAAACAACTGGCGGTATGGATGCGGCGGGACCAGAGAAAAATCACTCAGGGTC
AATGCCAGCGCTTCGTTAATACAGATGTAGGTGTTCCACAGGGTAGCCAGCAGCATCCTGCGATGCAGAT
CCGGAACATAATGGTGCAGGGCGCTGACTTCCGCGTTTCCAGACTTTACGAAACACGGAAACCGAAGACC
ATTCATGTTGTTGCTCAGGTCGCAGACGTTTTGCAGCAGCAGTCGCTTCACGTTCGCTCGCGTATCGGTG
ATTCATTCTGCTAACCAGTAAGGCAACCCCGCCAGCCTAGCCGGGTCCTCAACGACAGGAGCACGATCAT
GCTAGTCATGCCCCGCGCCCACCGGAAGGAGCTGACTGGGTTGAAGGCTCTCAAGGGCATCGGTCGAGAT
CCCGGTGCCTAATGAGTGAGCTAACTTACATTAATTGCGTTGCGCTCACTGCCCGCTTTCCAGTCGGGAA
ACCTGTCGTGCCAGCTGCATTAATGAATCGGCCAACGCGCGGGGAGAGGCGGTTTGCGTATTGGGCGCCA
GGGTGGTTTTTCTTTTCACCAGTGAGACGGGCAACAGCTGATTGCCCTTCACCGCCTGGCCCTGAGAGAG
TTGCAGCAAGCGGTCCACGCTGGTTTGCCCCAGCAGGCGAAAATCCTGTTTGATGGTGGTTAACGGCGGG
ATATAACATGAGCTGTCTTCGGTATCGTCGTATCCCACTACCGAGATGTCCGCACCAACGCGCAGCCCGG
ACTCGGTAATGGCGCGCATTGCGCCCAGCGCCATCTGATCGTTGGCAACCAGCATCGCAGTGGGAACGAT
GCCCTCATTCAGCATTTGCATGGTTTGTTGAAAACCGGACATGGCACTCCAGTCGCCTTCCCGTTCCGCT
ATCGGCTGAATTTGATTGCGAGTGAGATATTTATGCCAGCCAGCCAGACGCAGACGCGCCGAGACAGAAC
TTAATGGGCCCGCTAACAGCGCGATTTGCTGGTGACCCAATGCGACCAGATGCTCCACGCCCAGTCGCGT
ACCGTCTTCATGGGAGAAAATAATACTGTTGATGGGTGTCTGGTCAGAGACATCAAGAAATAACGCCGGA
ACATTAGTGCAGGCAGCTTCCACAGCAATGGCATCCTGGTCATCCAGCGGATAGTTAATGATCAGCCCAC
TGACGCGTTGCGCGAGAAGATTGTGCACCGCCGCTTTACAGGCTTCGACGCCGCTTCGTTCTACCATCGA
CACCACCACGCTGGCACCCAGTTGATCGGCGCGAGATTTAATCGCCGCGACAATTTGCGACGGCGCGTGC
AGGGCCAGACTGGAGGTGGCAACGCCAATCAGCAACGACTGTTTGCCCGCCAGTTGTTGTGCCACGCGGT
TGGGAATGTAATTCAGCTCCGCCATCGCCGCTTCCACTTTTTCCCGCGTTTTCGCAGAAACGTGGCTGGC
CTGGTTCACCACGCGGGAAACGGTCTGATAAGAGACACCGGCATACTCTGCGACATCGTATAACGTTACT
GGTTTCACATTCACCACCCTGAATTGACTCTCTTCCGGGCGCTATCATGCCATACCGCGAAAGGTTTTGC
GCCATTCGATGGTGTCCGGGATCTCGACGCTCTCCCTTATGCGACTCCTGCATTAGGAAGCAGCCCAGTA
GTAGGTTGAGGCCGTTGAGCACCGCCGCCGCAAGGAATGGTGCATGCAAGGAGATGGCGCCCAACAGTCC
CCCGGCCACGGGGCCTGCCACCATACCCACGCCGAAACAAGCGCTCATGAGCCCGAAGTGGCGAGCCCGA
TCTTCCCCATCGGTGATGTCGGCGATATAGGCGCCAGCAACCGCACCTGTGGCGCCGGTGATGCCGGCCA
CGATGCGTCCGGCGTAGAGGATCGAGATCGATCTCGATCCCGCGAAATTAATACGACTCACTATAGGGGA
ATTGTGAGCGGATAACAATTCCCCTCTAGAAATAATTTTGTTTAACTTTAAGAAGGAGATATACCATGGC
AAGCTGGAGCCACCCGCAGTTCGAAAAGGGTGCAGATGACGACGACAAGGTACCGCATATGGAGGGCGGG
CTGGGGCGTGCTGTGTGCTTGCTGACCGGGGCCTCCCGCGGCTTCGGCCGGACGCTGGCCCCGCTCCTGG
CCTCGCTGCTGTCGCCCGGCTCCGTGCTTGTCCTTAGCGACTGGAACGACGAGGCACTGCGCCAGCTGGA
GGCCGAGCTGGGCGCCGAGCGGTCTGGCCTGCGCGTGGTGCGGGTGCCCGCCGACCTGGGCGCCGAGGCC
GGCTTGCAGCAGCTGCTCGGCGCCCTGCGCGAGCTCCCCCGGCCCAAGGGGCTGCAGCGACTGCTGCTTA
TCAACAACGCGGGCTCTCTTGGGGATGTGTCCAAAGGCTTCGTGGACCTGAGTGACTCCACTCAAGTGAA
CAACTACTGGGCACTGAACTTGACCTCCATGCTCTGCCTGACTTCCAGCGTCCTGAAGGCCTTCCCGGAC
AGTCCTGGCCTCAACAGAACCGTGGTTAACATCTCGTCCCTCTGTGCCCTGCAACCTTTCAAAGGCTGGG
CGCTGTACTGTGCAGGAAAGGCTGCTCGTGATATGCTGTTCCAGGTCCTGGCGCTGGAGGAACCTAATGT
GAGGGTGCTGAACTATGCCCCAGGTCCTCTGGACACAGACATGCAGCAGTTGGCCCGGGAGACCTCCGTG
GACCCAGACATGCGAAAAGGGCTGCAGGAGCTGAAGGCAAAGGGGAAGCTGGTGGATTGCAAGGTGTCAG
CCCAGAAACTGCTGAGCTTACTGGAAAAGGACGAGTTCAAGTCTGGAGCCCACGTGGACTTCTATGACAA
AGAATTCGGATCCGAAATCGGTACTGGCTTTCCATTCGACCCCCATTATGTGGAAGTCCTGGGCGAGCGC
ATGCACTACGTCGATGTTGGTCCGCGCGATGGCACCCCTGTGCTGTTCCTGCACGGTAACCCGACCTCCT
CCTACGTGTGGCGCAACATCATCCCGCATGTTGCACCGACCCATCGCTGCATTGCTCCAGACCTGATCGG
TATGGGCAAATCCGACAAACCAGACCTGGGTTATTTCTTCGACGACCACGTCCGCTTCATGGATGCCTTC
ATCGAAGCCCTGGGTCTGGAAGAGGTCGTCCTGGTCATTCACGACTGGGGCTCCGCTCTGGGTTTCCACT
GGGCCAAGCGCAATCCAGAGCGCGTCAAAGGTATTGCATTTATGGAGTTCATCCGCCCTATCCCGACCTG
GGACGAATGGCCAGAATTTGCCCGCGAGACCTTCCAGGCCTTCCGCACCACCGACGTCGGCCGCAAGCTG
ATCATCGATCAGAACGTTTTTATCGAGGGTACGCTGCCGATGGGTGTCGTCCGCCCGCTGACTGAAGTCG
AGATGGACCATTACCGCGAGCCGTTCCTGAATCCTGTTGACCGCGAGCCACTGTGGCGCTTCCCAAACGA
GCTGCCAATCGCCGGTGAGCCAGCGAACATCGTCGCGCTGGTCGAAGAATACATGGACTGGCTGCACCAG
TCCCCTGTCCCGAAGCTGCTGTTCTGGGGCACCCCAGGCGTTCTGATCCCACCGGCCGAAGCCGCTCGCC
TGGCCAAAAGCCTGCCTAACTGCAAGGCTGTGGACATCGGCCCGGGTCTGAATCTGCTGCAAGAAGACAA
CCCGGACCTGATCGGCAGCGAGATCGCGCGCTGGCTGTCTACTCTGGAGATTTCCGGTAGCGGCCGCCCT
CCTCCTCCGCCACCGCCACCACCGCCGCCGCCGCCACCACCACCTCCTCCGCCTCCTCCACCACCACCGC
CACCGCCTCCACCACCTGGCGGCCGCTCTCGGTCTCTCGAGATGGATAAAGACTGCGAAATGAAACGCAC
TACCCTGGACAGCCCGCTGGGTAAACTGGAACTGAGCGGTTGCGAGCAGGGCCTGCACGAAATCATTTTC
CTGGGCAAAGGTACGAGCGCTGCGGATGCGGTCGAAGTACCGGCTCCGGCTGCGGTTCTGGGTGGCCCGG
AGCCGCTGATGCAGGCTACCGCATGGCTGAACGCATATTTTCACCAGCCAGAGGCGATTGAAGAGTTCCC
TGTACCGGCCCTGCATCACCCGGTATTTCAGCAGGAATCCTTTACCCGTCAGGTACTGTGGAAACTGCTG
AAAGTAGTGAAATTCGGCGAGGTGATCTCCTATTCCCATCTGGCGGCGCTGGCTGGCAACCCAGCGGCAA
CTGCGGCGGTGAAAACCGCTCTGTCTGGTAATCCGGTGCCAATTCTGATCCCGTGCCACCGTGTGGTTCA
GGGCGACCTGGACGTAGGTGGCTACGAAGGCGGCCTGGCTGTGAAAGAATGGCTGCTGGCGCACGAAGGT
CACCGTCTGGGTAAACCAGGCCTGGGCGGAGCTCCGGGCTTCTCCTCAATTTCCGCTCATCACCACCATC
ATCACCATCACCACCACTAATTAACCTAGGCTGCTGCCACCGCTGAGCAATAACTAGCATAACCCCTTGG
GGCCTCTAAACGGGTCTTGAGGGGTTTTTTGCTGAAAGGAGGAACTATATCCGGAT
